Addgene plasmid #135184: TPC1(ΔN69)-mCherry
Purpose: TPC1 with truncated N-terminus, tagged with mCherry on C terminus.
Depositing lab: Antony Galione. Depositing organization: University of Oxford. Publication: Expression of Ca(2)(+)-permeable two-pore channels rescues NAADP signalling in TPC-deficient cells. Ruas M, Davis LC, Chen CC, Morgan AJ, Chuang KT, Walseth TF, Grimm C, Garnham C, Powell T, Platt N, Platt FM, Biel M, Wahl-Schott C, Parrington J, Galione A. EMBO J. 2015 Jul 2;34(13):1743-58. doi: 10.15252/embj.201490009. Epub 2015 Apr 14. PubMed 25872774.
Backbone
  Vector backbone: pLVXpuro
  Backbone manufacturer: Clontech
  Backbone size w/o insert (bp): 8080
  Total vector size (bp): 10543
  Vector type: Mammalian Expression, Lentiviral
  Selectable markers: Puromycin
Growth in bacteria
  Bacterial resistance: Ampicillin, 100 μg/mL
  Growth temperature: 37°C
  Growth strain: NEB Stable
  Copy number: High Copy
Gene/Insert
  Gene/Insert name: TPC1 (alt names: Two-pore channel 1; Tpcn1)
  Species: M. musculus (mouse)
  Insert size (bp): 2226
  Mutation: Deleted amino acids 1-69
  GenBank ID: BC058951
  Entrez Gene: Tpcn1 (a.k.a. 5730403B01Rik, Tpc1, mKIAA1169)
  Tag / fusion protein: mCherry (C terminal on insert)
  Cloning method: Ligation Independent Cloning
  Sequencing primers: 5′ CAA CGG GAC TTT CCA AAA TG; 3′ CCAGAGGCCACTTGTGTAGC
Resource information
  A portion of this plasmid was derived from a plasmid made by: Unknown
Terms and licenses: Academic/Nonprofit Terms; Industry Terms: Not Available to Industry
How to cite: TPC1(ΔN69)-mCherry was a gift from Antony Galione (Addgene plasmid # 135184 ; http://n2t.net/addgene:135184 ; RRID:Addgene_135184)
