[The description below was written by a language model from this plasmid's Addgene catalogue record and pLannotate feature annotations shown in this document.]
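Description:
TPC1(ΔN69)-mCherry is an HIV-1-based lentiviral transfer plasmid built on the pLVX-puro backbone for expressing an N-terminally truncated mouse two-pore channel 1 (Tpcn1) in mammalian cells, either by transfection or after packaging into lentiviral particles. In bacteria it is maintained through a high-copy ColE1/pUC-type origin and selected with ampicillin via the β-lactamase gene. The catalogue lists a total size of about 10.5 kb, whereas the sequenced record annotated here is roughly 11 kb; the record does not explain the difference.

The viral portion is bounded by two HIV-1 LTR regions, each preceded by nef-derived sequence. It contains the Ψ packaging signal with an adjoining gag fragment, the Rev response element for Rev-dependent nuclear export of the genomic RNA, and the cPPT/CTS element, which aids nuclear import of the reverse-transcribed genome. Downstream, the CMV enhancer and immediate-early promoter drive the Tpcn1 coding sequence lacking amino acids 1–69, joined at its C terminus to the monomeric red fluorescent protein mCherry. A separate mouse PGK promoter drives puromycin N-acetyltransferase, so transduced or stably transfected cells can be selected. A WPRE placed after this cassette, ahead of the 3′ LTR, enhances transcript stability and expression.

The mCherry fusion allows the truncated channel's expression and subcellular distribution to be followed by fluorescence. TPC1 is an endo-lysosomal channel implicated in NAADP-evoked Ca2+ release, and the associated work concerns restoring NAADP signalling in TPC-deficient cells. This suggests the construct serves to test the contribution of the N-terminal region to channel localisation or function, although the record itself states only the truncation and tag.
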