Features (pLannotate 1.2.2; 25 found; start..end, strand, type, name):
     45..145     +  CDS            Rev (fragment): human immunodeficiency virus 1 (HIV-1) Rev protein; rev; enhances nuclear export of unspliced and incompletely spliced viral mRNAs
    160..275     +  misc_feature   cPPT/CTS: central polypurine tract and central termination sequence of HIV-1 (lacking the first T)
    333..636     +  enhancer       CMV enhancer: human cytomegalovirus immediate early enhancer
    637..840     +  promoter       CMV promoter: human cytomegalovirus (CMV) immediate early promoter
    925..968     +  misc_feature   MCS (fragment): multiple cloning site
    969..3212    +  CDS            Tpcn1 (fragment): TPC1_MOUSE - Also known as Kiaa1169, Tpc1. Experimental evidence at protein level: Swiss-Prot protein existence level 1. Nicotinic acid adenine dinucleotide phosphate (NAADP) receptor that may function as one of the major voltage-gated Ca(2+) channels (VDCC) across the lysosomal and endosomal membrane. From Mus musculus (Mouse).
   3221..3929    +  CDS            mCherry (fragment): monomeric derivative of DsRed fluorescent protein (Shaner et al., 2004) mammalian codon-optimized
   3958..4457    +  promoter       PGK promoter: mouse phosphoglycerate kinase 1 promoter
   4478..5077    +  CDS            PuroR: puromycin N-acetyltransferase; pac from Streptomyces alboniger; confers resistance to puromycin
   5091..5679    +  misc_feature   WPRE: woodchuck hepatitis virus posttranscriptional regulatory element
   5696..6214    +  CDS            nef (fragment): NEF_HV1BR - Experimental evidence at protein level: Swiss-Prot protein existence level 1. Extracellular Nef protein targets CD4(+) T-lymphocytes for apoptosis by interacting with CXCR4 surface receptors (PubMed:14990729). From Human immunodeficiency virus type 1 group M subtype B (isolate BRU/LAI) (HIV-1).
   6262..6519    +  LTR            5' LTR (truncated): truncated 5' long terminal repeat (LTR) from HIV-1
   6670..6692    -  protein_bind   lac operator (fragment): The lac repressor binds to the lac operator to inhibit transcription in E. coli. This inhibition can be relieved by adding lactose or isopropyl-β-D-thiogalactopyranoside (IPTG). lac repressor encoded by lacI
   6696..6726    -  promoter       lac promoter: promoter for the E. coli lac operon
   6741..6762    -  protein_bind   CAP binding site: CAP binding activates transcription in the presence of cAMP. E. coli catabolite activator protein
   6775..6867    -  CDS            lacI (fragment): lac repressor; lacI; The lac repressor binds to the lac operator to inhibit transcription in E. coli. This inhibition can be relieved by adding lactose or isopropyl-β-D-thiogalactopyranoside (IPTG).
   7050..7638    -  rep_origin     ori: high-copy-number ColE1/pMB1/pBR322/pUC origin of replication
   7809..8669    -  CDS            AmpR: β-lactamase; bla; confers resistance to ampicillin, carbenicillin, and related antibiotics
   8670..8774    -  promoter       AmpR promoter: bla
   8822..8956    +  polyA_signal   SV40 poly(A) signal: SV40 polyadenylation signal
   9123..9452    +  CDS            nef (fragment): NEF_HV1BR - Experimental evidence at protein level: Swiss-Prot protein existence level 1. Extracellular Nef protein targets CD4(+) T-lymphocytes for apoptosis by interacting with CXCR4 surface receptors (PubMed:14990729). From Human immunodeficiency virus type 1 group M subtype B (isolate BRU/LAI) (HIV-1).
   9500..9757    +  LTR            5' LTR (truncated): truncated 5' long terminal repeat (LTR) from HIV-1
   9804..9929    +  misc_feature   HIV-1 Ψ: packaging signal of human immunodeficiency virus type 1
   9913..10251   +  CDS            HIV-1 gag (fragment): gag protein from human immunodeficiency virus 1; gag
  10426..10659   +  misc_feature   RRE: The Rev response element (RRE) of HIV-1 allows for Rev-dependent mRNA export from the nucleus to the cytoplasm.
>Addgene plasmid #135184 | TPC1(ΔN69)-mCherry | addgene full sequence | sequence record 267195 | Addgene NGS Result
TAGTGAATAGAGTTAGGCAGGGATATTCACCATTATCGTTTCAGACCCACCTCCCAACCCCGAGGGGACC
CGACAGGCCCGAAGGAATAGAAGAAGAAGGTGGAGAGAGAGACAGAGACAGATCCATTCGATTAGTGAAC
GGATCTCGACGGTATCGCCTTTAAAAGAAAAGGGGGGATTGGGGGGTACAGTGCAGGGGAAAGAATAGTA
GACATAATAGCAACAGACATACAAACTAAAGAATTACAAAAACAAATTACAAAAATTCAAAATTTTCGGG
TTTATTACAGGGACAGCAGAGATCCAGTTTATCGATAAGCTTGGGAGTTCCGCGTTACATAACTTACGGT
AAATGGCCCGCCTGGCTGACCGCCCAACGACCCCCGCCCATTGACGTCAATAATGACGTATGTTCCCATA
GTAACGCCAATAGGGACTTTCCATTGACGTCAATGGGTGGAGTATTTACGGTAAACTGCCCACTTGGCAG
TACATCAAGTGTATCATATGCCAAGTACGCCCCCTATTGACGTCAATGACGGTAAATGGCCCGCCTGGCA
TTATGCCCAGTACATGACCTTATGGGACTTTCCTACTTGGCAGTACATCTACGTATTAGTCATCGCTATT
ACCATGGTGATGCGGTTTTGGCAGTACATCAATGGGCGTGGATAGCGGTTTGACTCACGGGGATTTCCAA
GTCTCCACCCCATTGACGTCAATGGGAGTTTGTTTTGGCACCAAAATCAACGGGACTTTCCAAAATGTCG
TAACAACTCCGCCCCATTGACGCAAATGGGCGGTAGGCGTGTACGGTGGGAGGTCTATATAAGCAGAGCT
CGTTTAGTGAACCGTCAGATCGCCTGGAGACGCCATCCACGCTGTTTTGACCTCCATAGAAGACACCGAC
TCTACTAGAGGATCGCTAGCGCTACCGGACTCAGATCTCGAGCTCAAGCTTCGAATTCATGAATTATCAA
GAGGCGGCAATCTACCTCCAGGAAGGTCAGAACAACGACAAGTTCTTCACCCACCCCAAGGATGCCAGAG
CGCTGGCGGCCTACCTCTTCGTCCACAACCACTTCTTCTACATGATGGAGCTGCTCACGGCCCTGCTCCT
GCTGCTGCTGTCGCTGTGCGAGTCCCCCGCTGTCCCCGTGCTCAAGCTGCACACTTACGTCCACGCCACG
CTGGAACTCTTTGCCCTCATGGTGGTGGTATTTGAACTCTGCATGAAATTGCGGTGGCTGGGCTTCCACA
CGTTCGTCCGGCACAAACGTACCATGGTCAAGACGTCCGTCCTCGTGGTGCAGTTCATCGAGGCCATTGT
GGTGCTGGTTCGGCAGACGTCCCACGTGCGGGTGACCCGGGCACTACGCTGCATTTTCCTGGTGGACTGT
CGCTACTGTGGCGGTGTACGGCGCAACCTGCGGCAGATCTTCCAGTCTCTCCCACCCTTCATGGACATCC
TCCTGTTGCTGCTCTTCTTTATGATCATCTTTGCCATCCTCGGTTTCTACTTATTCTCCACAAATCCTTC
CGACCCCTACTTCAGCACCCTGGAGAACAGCATCGTCAACCTGTTCGTTCTCCTGACCACAGCCAACTTT
CCAGATGTCATGATGCCCTCCTACTCCCGGAACCCCTGGTCCTGCGTCTTCTTCATTGTATACCTCTCCA
TTGAGCTGTACTTCATCATGAACCTGCTCCTGGCCGTGGTGTTCGACACCTTCAACGACATTGAAAAGCA
CAAGTTCAAGTCTTTGCTGCTGCACAAACGGACCGCCATCCAGCATGCCTACGGCCTGCTTGCCAGCCAA
CGGAGGCCGGCTGGCATCTCCTACAGGCAGTTCGAAGGCTTAATGCGCTTCTACAAGCCCCGGATGAGTG
CAAGGGAACGCTTCCTGACTTTCAAGGCCTTGAACCAGAGCAACACGCCTCTGCTCAGCCTGAAGGACTT
CTATGATATTTACGAAGTCGCTGCTCTGCAGTGGAAGGCAAAGAGAAACAGACAGCATTGGTTTGATGAG
CTCCCCCGGACAGCCTTCCTCATCTTCAAAGGGATTAACATCCTTGTGAATTCCAAGGCCTTCCAGTATT
TCATGTACTTGGTGGTGGCTGTCAACGGTGTCTGGATCCTGGTGGAGACATTCATGTTGAAAGGTGGGAA
TTTCACCTCAAAGCATGTGCCCTGGAGTTACCTCGTGTTTCTTACCATCTATGGAGTTGAACTGTTCATG
AAGGTGGCTGGCCTGGGCCCTGTGGAGTACCTGTCCTCTGGATGGAACCTGTTCGATTTCTCGGTCACGG
CATTCGCCTTCCTGGGACTGCTCGCACTGACGCTCAACATGGAACCCTTCTATTTCATTGTGGTCCTGCG
TCCCCTTCAGCTGCTGAGGTTATTTAAACTGAAGAAACGCTACCGCAACGTGTTGGACACCATGTTTGAG
CTGCTGCCGCGGATGGCCAGCCTTGGCCTCACGCTGCTCACCTTCTACTATTCCTTCGCCATCGTGGGCA
TGGAGTTCTTCAACGGGCGGCTGACCCCCAACTGCTGCAACACCAGCACAGTGGCCGACGCCTACCGGTT
CATCAACCACACTGTGGGCAATAAGACCAAGGTAGAGGAAGGCTACTACTATCTCAACAACTTTGACAAC
ATCCTCAACAGCTTCGTGACCTTGTTTGAGCTCACCGTTGTCAACAATTGGTACATCATCATGGAAGGCG
TCACCTCGCAGACGTCCCACTGGAGCCGCCTGTACTTCATGACCTTTTACATAGTGACCATGGTGGTGAT
GACCATTATCGTGGCCTTCATCCTGGAGGCCTTCGTCTTCCGCATGAACTACAGCCGCAAGAGCCAGGAC
TCGGAAGTGGACAGTGGCATCGTCATCGAGAAGGAAATGTCCAAGGAGGAGCTTATGGCCGTCCTGGAGC
TTTATCGTGAGGAGCGAGGCACCTCCTCTGACGTGACCCGGCTGCTGGACACCCTCTCTCAGATGGAGAA
ATACCAGCAAAATTCCATGGTGTTTCTGGGACGGCGATCGAGAACCAAAAGTGACCTGAGTCTGAAGATG
TACCAGGAGGAGATCCAGGAGTGGTACGAGGAGCATGCCCGGGAACAGGAGCAGCAGAAGCTCAGGGGCA
GCGTGCCCGGCCCTGCAGCCCAGCAGCCCCCTGGCAGTCGCCAGCGCTCCCAGACTGTCACCGCGGCCGC
GGTGAGCAAGGGCGAGGAGGATAACTTAGCCATCATCAAGGAGTTCATGCGCTTCAAGGTGCACATGGAG
GGCTCCGTGAACGGCCACGAGTTCGAGATCGAGGGCGAGGGCGAGGGCCGCCCCTACGAGGGCACCCAGA
CCGCCAAGCTGAAGGTGACCAAGGGTGGCCCCCTGCCCTTCGCCTGGGACATCCTGTCCCCTCAGTTCAT
GTACGGCTCCAAGGCCTACGTGAAGCACCCCGCCGACATCCCCGACTACTTGAAGCTGTCCTTCCCCGAG
GGCTTCAAGTGGGAGCGCGTGATGAACTTCGAGGACGGCGGCGTGGTGACCGTGACCCAGGACTCCTCCC
TGCAGGACGGCGAGTTCATCTACAAGGTGAAGCTGCGCGGCACCAACTTCCCCTCCGACGGCCCCGTAAT
GCAGAAGAAGACCATGGGCTGGGAGGCCTCCTCCGAGCGGATGTACCCCGAGGACGGCGCCCTGAAGGGC
GAGATCAAGCAGAGGCTGAAGCTGAAGGACGGCGGCCACTACGACGCTGAGGTCAAGACCACCTACAAGG
CCAAGAAGCCCGTGCAGCTGCCCGGCGCCTACAACGTCAACATCAAGTTGGACATCACCTCCCACAACGA
GGACTACACCATCGTGGAACAGTACGAACGCGCCGAGGGCCGCCACTCCACCGGCGGCATGGACGAGCTG
TACAAGTAGGGATCCCGCGACTCTAGATAATTCTACCGGGTAGGGGAGGCGCTTTTCCCAAGGCAGTCTG
GAGCATGCGCTTTAGCAGCCCCGCTGGGCACTTGGCGCTACACAAGTGGCCTCTGGCCTCGCACACATTC
CACATCCACCGGTAGGCGCCAACCGGCTCCGTTCTTTGGTGGCCCCTTCGCGCCACCTTCTACTCCTCCC
CTAGTCAGGAAGTTCCCCCCCGCCCCGCAGCTCGCGTCGTGCAGGACGTGACAAATGGAAGTAGCACGTC
TCACTAGTCTCGTGCAGATGGACAGCACCGCTGAGCAATGGAAGCGGGTAGGCCTTTGGGGCAGCGGCCA
ATAGCAGCTTTGCTCCTTCGCTTTCTGGGCTCAGAGGCTGGGAAGGGGTGGGTCCGGGGGCGGGCTCAGG
GGCGGGCTCAGGGGCGGGGCGGGCGCCCGAAGGTCCTCCGGAGGCCCGGCATTCTGCACGCTTCAAAAGC
GCACGTCTGCCGCGCTGTTCTCCTCTTCCTCATCTCCGGGCCTTTCGACCTGCAGCCCAAGCTTACCATG
ACCGAGTACAAGCCCACGGTGCGCCTCGCCACCCGCGACGACGTCCCCAGGGCCGTACGCACCCTCGCCG
CCGCGTTCGCCGACTACCCCGCCACGCGCCACACCGTCGATCCGGACCGCCACATCGAGCGGGTCACCGA
GCTGCAAGAACTCTTCCTCACGCGCGTCGGGCTCGACATCGGCAAGGTGTGGGTCGCGGACGACGGCGCC
GCGGTGGCGGTCTGGACCACGCCGGAGAGCGTCGAAGCGGGGGCGGTGTTCGCCGAGATCGGCCCGCGCA
TGGCCGAGTTGAGCGGTTCCCGGCTGGCCGCGCAGCAACAGATGGAAGGCCTCCTGGCGCCGCACCGGCC
CAAGGAGCCCGCGTGGTTCCTGGCCACCGTCGGCGTCTCGCCCGACCACCAGGGCAAGGGTCTGGGCAGC
GCCGTCGTGCTCCCCGGAGTGGAGGCGGCCGAGCGCGCCGGGGTGCCCGCCTTCCTGGAGACCTCCGCGC
CCCGCAACCTCCCCTTCTACGAGCGGCTCGGCTTCACCGTCACCGCCGACGTCGAGGTGCCCGAAGGACC
GCGCACCTGGTGCATGACCCGCAAGCCCGGTGCCTGACCGCGTCTGGAACAATCAACCTCTGGATTACAA
AATTTGTGAAAGATTGACTGGTATTCTTAACTATGTTGCTCCTTTTACGCTATGTGGATACGCTGCTTTA
ATGCCTTTGTATCATGCTATTGCTTCCCGTATGGCTTTCATTTTCTCCTCCTTGTATAAATCCTGGTTGC
TGTCTCTTTATGAGGAGTTGTGGCCCGTTGTCAGGCAACGTGGCGTGGTGTGCACTGTGTTTGCTGACGC
AACCCCCACTGGTTGGGGCATTGCCACCACCTGTCAGCTCCTTTCCGGGACTTTCGCTTTCCCCCTCCCT
ATTGCCACGGCGGAACTCATCGCCGCCTGCCTTGCCCGCTGCTGGACAGGGGCTCGGCTGTTGGGCACTG
ACAATTCCGTGGTGTTGTCGGGGAAGCTGACGTCCTTTCCATGGCTGCTCGCCTGTGTTGCCACCTGGAT
TCTGCGCGGGACGTCCTTCTGCTACGTCCCTTCGGCCCTCAATCCAGCGGACCTTCCTTCCCGCGGCCTG
CTGCCGGCTCTGCGGCCTCTTCCGCGTCTTCGCCTTCGCCCTCAGACGAGTCGGATCTCCCTTTGGGCCG
CCTCCCCGCCTGGAATTAATTCTGCAGTCGAGACCTAGAAAAACATGGAGCAATCACAAGTAGCAATACA
GCAGCTACCAATGCTGATTGTGCCTGGCTAGAAGCACAAGAGGAGGAGGAGGTGGGTTTTCCAGTCACAC
CTCAGGTACCTTTAAGACCAATGACTTACAAGGCAGCTGTAGATCTTAGCCACTTTTTAAAAGAAAAGAG
GGGACTGGAAGGGCTAATTCACTCCCAACGAAGACAAGATATCCTTGATCTGTGGATCTACCACACACAA
GGCTACTTCCCTGATTAGCAGAACTACACACCAGGGCCAGGGGTCAGATATCCACTGACCTTTGGATGGT
GCTACAAGCTAGTACCAGTTGAGCCAGATAAGGTAGAAGAGGCCAATAAAGGAGAGAACACCAGCTTGTT
ACACCCTGTGAGCCTGCATGGGATGGATGACCCGGAGAGAGAAGTGTTAGAGTGGAGGTTTGACAGCCGC
CTAGCATTTCATCACGTGGCCCGAGAGCTGCATCCGGAGTACTTCAAGAACTGCTGATATCGAGCTTGCT
ACAAGGGACTTTCCGCTGGGGACTTTCCAGGGAGGCGTGGCCTGGGCGGGACTGGGGAGTGGCGAGCCCT
CAGATCCTGCATATAAGCAGCTGCTTTTTGCCTGTACTGGGTCTCTCTGGTTAGACCAGATCTGAGCCTG
GGAGCTCTCTGGCTAACTAGGGAACCCACTGCTTAAGCCTCAATAAAGCTTGCCTTGAGTGCTTCAAGTA
GTGTGTGCCCGTCTGTTGTGTGACTCTGGTAACTAGAGATCCCTCAGACCCTTTTAGTCAGTGTGGAAAA
TCTCTAGCAGTAGTAGTTCATGTCATCTTATTATTCAGTATTTATAACTTGCAAAGAAATGAATATCAGA
GAGTGAGAGGCCTTGACATTGCTAGCGTTTTACCGTCGACCTCTAGCTAGAGCTTGGCGTAATCATGGTC
ATAGCTGTTTCCTGTGTGAAATTGTTATCCGCTCACAATTCCACACAACATACGAGCCGGAAGCATAAAG
TGTAAAGCCTGGGGTGCCTAATGAGTGAGCTAACTCACATTAATTGCGTTGCGCTCACTGCCCGCTTTCC
AGTCGGGAAACCTGTCGTGCCAGCTGCATTAATGAATCGGCCAACGCGCGGGGAGAGGCGGTTTGCGTAT
TGGGCGCTCTTCCGCTTCCTCGCTCACTGACTCGCTGCGCTCGGTCGTTCGGCTGCGGCGAGCGGTATCA
GCTCACTCAAAGGCGGTAATACGGTTATCCACAGAATCAGGGGATAACGCAGGAAAGAACATGTGAGCAA
AAGGCCAGCAAAAGGCCAGGAACCGTAAAAAGGCCGCGTTGCTGGCGTTTTTCCATAGGCTCCGCCCCCC
TGACGAGCATCACAAAAATCGACGCTCAAGTCAGAGGTGGCGAAACCCGACAGGACTATAAAGATACCAG
GCGTTTCCCCCTGGAAGCTCCCTCGTGCGCTCTCCTGTTCCGACCCTGCCGCTTACCGGATACCTGTCCG
CCTTTCTCCCTTCGGGAAGCGTGGCGCTTTCTCATAGCTCACGCTGTAGGTATCTCAGTTCGGTGTAGGT
CGTTCGCTCCAAGCTGGGCTGTGTGCACGAACCCCCCGTTCAGCCCGACCGCTGCGCCTTATCCGGTAAC
TATCGTCTTGAGTCCAACCCGGTAAGACACGACTTATCGCCACTGGCAGCAGCCACTGGTAACAGGATTA
GCAGAGCGAGGTATGTAGGCGGTGCTACAGAGTTCTTGAAGTGGTGGCCTAACTACGGCTACACTAGAAG
AACAGTATTTGGTATCTGCGCTCTGCTGAAGCCAGTTACCTTCGGAAAAAGAGTTGGTAGCTCTTGATCC
GGCAAACAAACCACCGCTGGTAGCGGTGGTTTTTTTGTTTGCAAGCAGCAGATTACGCGCAGAAAAAAAG
GATCTCAAGAAGATCCTTTGATCTTTTCTACGGGGTCTGACGCTCAGTGGAACGAAAACTCACGTTAAGG
GATTTTGGTCATGAGATTATCAAAAAGGATCTTCACCTAGATCCTTTTAAATTAAAAATGAAGTTTTAAA
TCAATCTAAAGTATATATGAGTAAACTTGGTCTGACAGTTACCAATGCTTAATCAGTGAGGCACCTATCT
CAGCGATCTGTCTATTTCGTTCATCCATAGTTGCCTGACTCCCCGTCGTGTAGATAACTACGATACGGGA
GGGCTTACCATCTGGCCCCAGTGCTGCAATGATACCGCGAGACCCACGCTCACCGGCTCCAGATTTATCA
GCAATAAACCAGCCAGCCGGAAGGGCCGAGCGCAGAAGTGGTCCTGCAACTTTATCCGCCTCCATCCAGT
CTATTAATTGTTGCCGGGAAGCTAGAGTAAGTAGTTCGCCAGTTAATAGTTTGCGCAACGTTGTTGCCAT
TGCTACAGGCATCGTGGTGTCACGCTCGTCGTTTGGTATGGCTTCATTCAGCTCCGGTTCCCAACGATCA
AGGCGAGTTACATGATCCCCCATGTTGTGCAAAAAAGCGGTTAGCTCCTTCGGTCCTCCGATCGTTGTCA
GAAGTAAGTTGGCCGCAGTGTTATCACTCATGGTTATGGCAGCACTGCATAATTCTCTTACTGTCATGCC
ATCCGTAAGATGCTTTTCTGTGACTGGTGAGTACTCAACCAAGTCATTCTGAGAATAGTGTATGCGGCGA
CCGAGTTGCTCTTGCCCGGCGTCAATACGGGATAATACCGCGCCACATAGCAGAACTTTAAAAGTGCTCA
TCATTGGAAAACGTTCTTCGGGGCGAAAACTCTCAAGGATCTTACCGCTGTTGAGATCCAGTTCGATGTA
ACCCACTCGTGCACCCAACTGATCTTCAGCATCTTTTACTTTCACCAGCGTTTCTGGGTGAGCAAAAACA
GGAAGGCAAAATGCCGCAAAAAAGGGAATAAGGGCGACACGGAAATGTTGAATACTCATACTCTTCCTTT
TTCAATATTATTGAAGCATTTATCAGGGTTATTGTCTCATGAGCGGATACATATTTGAATGTATTTAGAA
AAATAAACAAATAGGGGTTCCGCGCACATTTCCCCGAAAAGTGCCACCTGACGTCGACGGATCGGGAGAT
CAACTTGTTTATTGCAGCTTATAATGGTTACAAATAAAGCAATAGCATCACAAATTTCACAAATAAAGCA
TTTTTTTCACTGCATTCTAGTTGTGGTTTGTCCAAACTCATCAATGTATCTTATCATGTCTGGATCAACT
GGATAACTCAAGCTAACCAAAATCATCCCAAACTTCCCACCCCATACCCTATTACCACTGCCAATTACCT
GTGGTTTCATTTACTCTAAACCTGTGATTCCTCTGAATTATTTTCATTTTAAAGAAATTGTATTTGTTAA
ATATGTACTACAAACTTAGTAGTTGGAAGGGCTAATTCACTCCCAAAGAAGACAAGATATCCTTGATCTG
TGGATCTACCACACACAAGGCTACTTCCCTGATTAGCAGAACTACACACCAGGGCCAGGGGTCAGATATC
CACTGACCTTTGGATGGTGCTACAAGCTAGTACCAGTTGAGCCAGATAAGGTAGAAGAGGCCAATAAAGG
AGAGAACACCAGCTTGTTACACCCTGTGAGCCTGCATGGGATGGATGACCCGGAGAGAGAAGTGTTAGAG
TGGAGGTTTGACAGCCGCCTAGCATTTCATCACGTGGCCCGAGAGCTGCATCCGGAGTACTTCAAGAACT
GCTGATATCGAGCTTGCTACAAGGGACTTTCCGCTGGGGACTTTCCAGGGAGGCGTGGCCTGGGCGGGAC
TGGGGAGTGGCGAGCCCTCAGATCCTGCATATAAGCAGCTGCTTTTTGCCTGTACTGGGTCTCTCTGGTT
AGACCAGATCTGAGCCTGGGAGCTCTCTGGCTAACTAGGGAACCCACTGCTTAAGCCTCAATAAAGCTTG
CCTTGAGTGCTTCAAGTAGTGTGTGCCCGTCTGTTGTGTGACTCTGGTAACTAGAGATCCCTCAGACCCT
TTTAGTCAGTGTGGAAAATCTCTAGCAGTGGCGCCCGAACAGGGACTTGAAAGCGAAAGGGAAACCAGAG
GAGCTCTCTCGACGCAGGACTCGGCTTGCTGAAGCGCGCACGGCAAGAGGCGAGGGGCGGCGACTGGTGA
GTACGCCAAAAATTTTGACTAGCGGAGGCTAGAAGGAGAGAGATGGGTGCGAGAGCGTCAGTATTAAGCG
GGGGAGAATTAGATCGCGATGGGAAAAAATTCGGTTAAGGCCAGGGGGAAAGAAAAAATATAAATTAAAA
CATATAGTATGGGCAAGCAGGGAGCTAGAACGATTCGCAGTTAATCCTGGCCTGTTAGAAACATCAGAAG
GCTGTAGACAAATACTGGGACAGCTACAACCATCCCTTCAGACAGGATCAGAAGAACTTAGATCATTATA
TAATACAGTAGCAACCCTCTATTGTGTGCATCAAAGGATAGAGATAAAAGACACCAAGGAAGCTTTAGAC
AAGATAGAGGAAGAGCAAAACAAAAGTAAGACCACCGCACAGCAAGCGGCCGGCCGCTGATCTTCAGACC
TGGAGGAGGAGATATGAGGGACAATTGGAGAAGTGAATTATATAAATATAAAGTAGTAAAAATTGAACCA
TTAGGAGTAGCACCCACCAAGGCAAAGAGAAGAGTGGTGCAGAGAGAAAAAAGAGCAGTGGGAATAGGAG
CTTTGTTCCTTGGGTTCTTGGGAGCAGCAGGAAGCACTATGGGCGCAGCGTCAATGACGCTGACGGTACA
GGCCAGACAATTATTGTCTGGTATAGTGCAGCAGCAGAACAATTTGCTGAGGGCTATTGAGGCGCAACAG
CATCTGTTGCAACTCACAGTCTGGGGCATCAAGCAGCTCCAGGCAAGAATCCTGGCTGTGGAAAGATACC
TAAAGGATCAACAGCTCCTGGGGATTTGGGGTTGCTCTGGAAAACTCATTTGCACCACTGCTGTGCCTTG
GAATGCTAGTTGGAGTAATAAATCTCTGGAACAGATTTGGAATCACACGACCTGGATGGAGTGGGACAGA
GAAATTAACAATTACACAAGCTTAATACACTCCTTAATTGAAGAATCGCAAAACCAGCAAGAAAAGAATG
AACAAGAATTATTGGAATTAGATAAATGGGCAAGTTTGTGGAATTGGTTTAACATAACAAATTGGCTGTG
GTATATAAAATTATTCATAATGATAGTAGGAGGCTTGGTAGGTTTAAGAATAGTTTTTGCTGTACTTTCT
A
